Addgene plasmid #19681: pGC22
Depositing lab: Jane Hubbard. Depositing organization: NYU Grossman School of Medicine. Publication: A "FLP-Out" system for controlled gene expression in Caenorhabditis elegans. Voutev R, Hubbard EJ. Genetics. 2008 Sep;180(1):103-19. doi: 10.1534/genetics.108.090274. PubMed 18723890.
Backbone
  Vector backbone: pDONR221
  Backbone manufacturer: Invitrogen
  Vector type: Gateway entry clone
Growth in bacteria
  Bacterial resistance: Kanamycin, 50 μg/mL
  Growth temperature: 37°C
  Growth strain: DH5alpha
  Copy number: High Copy
Gene/Insert
  Gene/Insert name: Ppro-1
  Species: C. elegans (nematode)
  Cloning method: Gateway Cloning
  Sequencing primers: 5′ M13F
Terms and licenses: Academic/Nonprofit Terms; Industry Terms: Not Available to Industry
How to cite: pGC22 was a gift from Jane Hubbard (Addgene plasmid # 19681 ; http://n2t.net/addgene:19681 ; RRID:Addgene_19681)
