[The description below was written by a language model from this plasmid's Addgene catalogue record and pLannotate feature annotations shown in this document.]
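Description:
pGC22 is a Gateway entry clone built in the pDONR221 backbone and carrying Ppro-1, the promoter region of the C. elegans gene pro-1. It is a bacterial shuttle and cloning intermediate rather than an expression vector in its own right. It replicates in E. coli from a high-copy ColE1/pUC-type origin and is selected with kanamycin through the aph(3')-Ia resistance gene. The full depositor sequence is 5,863 nt.

The insert sits between attL1 and attL2, the recombination sites used in the Gateway LR reaction, so the promoter fragment can be transferred by LR Clonase into an attR-containing destination vector. The interval between the att sites spans roughly 3.3 kb. Automated annotation picked up two fragments matching the coding sequence of mnk-1, a C. elegans serine/threonine kinase, near the attL1 end. This suggests that the cloned genomic segment includes part of a neighbouring gene, but the record does not comment on this or define the promoter boundaries. The other annotated elements are standard pDONR features: rrnB T1 and T2 terminators upstream of attL1, which insulate the insert from read-through plasmid transcription, a T7 promoter just outside attL2, and small residual lacI and lacZα fragments with no functional role.

The associated publication describes a "FLP-Out" system for controlled gene expression in C. elegans, so pGC22 presumably served as a modular promoter component for assembling that system's transgenes. The record does not specify which downstream constructs were made from it.
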