Features (pLannotate 1.2.2; 11 found; start..end, strand, type, name):
    121..213     +  CDS            lacI (fragment): lac repressor; lacI; The lac repressor binds to the lac operator to inhibit transcription in E. coli. This inhibition can be relieved by adding lactose or isopropyl-β-D-thiogalactopyranoside (IPTG).
    268..295     -  terminator     rrnB T2 terminator: transcription terminator T2 from the E. coli rrnB gene
    427..470     +  terminator     rrnB T1 terminator: Escherichia coli rrnB; transcription terminator T1 from the E. coli rrnB gene
    517..553     -  CDS            lacZα (fragment): LacZα fragment of β-galactosidase; lacZ fragment
    569..668     +  protein_bind   attL1: mutant version of attL; recombination site for the Gateway® LR reaction LR Clonase™
    829..1065    +  CDS            mnk-1 (fragment): MNK_CAEEL - Experimental evidence at transcript level: Swiss-Prot protein existence level 2. Serine/threonine-protein kinase which is required in the germline to regulate positively lifespan (PubMed:17277769). May play a role in body wall muscle contraction (PubMed:25851606). May be involved in embryonic cytokinesis (PubMed:19528325). From Caenorhabditis elegans.
   1116..1517    +  CDS            mnk-1 (fragment): MNK_CAEEL - Experimental evidence at transcript level: Swiss-Prot protein existence level 2. Serine/threonine-protein kinase which is required in the germline to regulate positively lifespan (PubMed:17277769). May play a role in body wall muscle contraction (PubMed:25851606). May be involved in embryonic cytokinesis (PubMed:19528325). From Caenorhabditis elegans.
   3988..4087    -  protein_bind   attL2: mutant version of attL; recombination site for the Gateway® LR reaction LR Clonase™
   4105..4123    -  promoter       T7 promoter: promoter for bacteriophage T7 RNA polymerase
   4257..5066    +  CDS            KanR: aminoglycoside phosphotransferase; aph(3')-Ia; confers resistance to kanamycin in bacteria or G418 (Geneticin®) in eukaryotes
   5213..5801    +  rep_origin     ori: high-copy-number ColE1/pMB1/pBR322/pUC origin of replication
>Addgene plasmid #19681 | pGC22 | depositor full sequence | sequence record 9313 | Author sequence
CTTTCCTGCGTTATCCCCTGATTCTGTGGATAACCGTATTACCGCCTTTGAGTGAGCTGATACCGCTCGC
CGCAGCCGAACGACCGAGCGCAGCGAGTCAGTGAGCGAGGAAGCGGAAGAGCGCCCAATACGCAAACCGC
CTCTCCCCGCGCGTTGGCCGATTCATTAATGCAGCTGGCACGACAGGTTTCCCGACTGGAAAGCGGGCAG
TGAGCGCAACGCAATTAATACGCGTACCGCTAGCCAGGAAGAGTTTGTAGAAACGCAAAAAGGCCATCCG
TCAGGATGGCCTTCTGCTTAGTTTGATGCCTGGCAGTTTATGGCGGGCGTCCTGCCCGCCACCCTCCGGG
CCGTTGCTTCACAACGTTCAAATCCGCTCCCGGCGGATTTGTCCTACTCAGGAGAGCGTTCACCGACAAA
CAACAGATAAAACGAAAGGCCCAGTCTTCCGACTGAGCCTTTCGTTTTATTTGATGCCTGGCAGTTCCCT
ACTCTCGCGTTAACGCTAGCATGGATGTTTTCCCAGTCACGACGTTGTAAAACGACGGCCAGTCTTAAGC
TCGGGCCCCAAATAATGATTTTATTTTGACTGATAGTGACCTGTTCGTTGCAACAAATTGATGAGCAATG
CTTTTTTATAATGCCAACTTTGTACAAAAAAGCAGGCTGTTCATTGACTGTGGAGCCTGGAAATGGAGGA
GAAAGTAAATTTGATGATTACTAATACTTCGCTGTCTTTAGAGGACGCGGAGATTGTGAGACTTGAAACA
TTTTATAAATTTTTTAATTTTACTCAGAAATAAAATACTTAATTTCTAATTTTTTTAAAGATTCAACGCT
GATCAAATTCTCTCTCATCGCTGGCTCCAACAATCCGCCGCTTCTACGATTCTCCAAACTCCATCCAATC
TCATTAACCGCAAGGATTCGGCACGTGATGTTCAACAAATGTCCGAGCACTTTAATCTGATGAACCGACT
TGCGGACACTCGTCTTTCGGCGAGATTCGACAATAAAATGACGATGAGCGAGTGTGGAAGTGACTTGGGA
ACTGCTACTATTCAGTTAGTTTATTATTTTTAAATCTTTAGTTCTAATTTAAAATTCTTTTCAGTGGTGA
CGGATCCTTCCTATCCATGGGTGGCGAACCTTTTGGCACTTTCCCACGAAAGAAATCTGTTGGAATTGCC
ATCGAAAAATCACGAAGTGGAGAGTTCACACCGCCAATCAGTCGTGCTTCTCCTACAACTCCACCTCCAT
CGATGCTCAATTTGAGCGAAGATCTTACTGATTCACCGGTCAAAAGAAGATCTGCCGACGATTCGGGAAC
CTTTTCGCTCTTCTCTCCAGCATCATCAAACGGAGACGATTCGATCTGTTCTCCACCAATGGTGTTTGTC
GATATGCCATCTATTCAACTGTTCGGTACTGGAGCATTGCTTACTTCAGTTCAAATGACGCCTCGTCACA
CCACCGAAGACGACGCATCATTGAAGTCGTTTGAGGACGAGCAGGAGGTTTGTTTCGTCAGAATCTGTAA
TAATTTTGAACTAAACTATTTTAATTTCAGAATGCGAATCCCATCCATCGCATCGAGACTCAGGTCAACG
TCTAAACCAAATCTTCGTCGTTGCTCCTCCTTCTCATTTAACACACAACCTCTCACCAAACCTCTCGAAC
TCTATCTAAGATCGCCACTTTTTTTTTCTGTTTTTAAAAATCCCCTTGTATGTAGTTTTGTCATTTTATT
TCTCTTGCAATCAAATGCACTCTTGTTCTCATTTCACACGAATATTTCGTTTTGTGTGTTCGAAAATGTT
GGAAAAAATCATCTAGATTTTAGTATTAGTTTTTTATTTTCAACATTTTTGAAAACCACCAATCCACCAT
CAATTGCTCTACATTGTAAATAGCAAGCGTTGATCTGCACCATCTCTTCTTGTTTTCTTTTTCATTTTTA
CTCTTTGACTTAGAAACGTGTACAGTACGGGGTTGATCACATTTTCGTGCTGGAAATGCGCTGAATTTGT
GACCAACTGCGACCTAATTTGCGTGTACAAATGCCCATCCGCCCCCTCAACTCTAAAATGCATTGCTGGT
GTTGTTGTTACTACGAGATCCCCAAATTTAAACAGAATGCTGGAAATACGCTGTTTTCCCATCCACTCAT
TGTTGACCCGATTTGTTGTTGATCTGAAGAGTTTTTTATTCTTTGCATTGACATCAATTTCTGTTATTTT
TTTTGTATTTATCATCTTTTTATCATCTTCTTTGCCTACTCCCGAATCCCCTGTAACATCATCACCACAT
ACTTTTTTCTAAGATCTGACAATCATTCACATTAGATTTTCAGCAGTTTTCAAGATTTTTCTAGTTGCCA
CTGCTGAAAATTTTTCTTGCAACCACGTTGCACCCTTTTTCCACATACTCCCCACCCTCTAAGACCTGTA
AAACACGTGTACAAAATCAGAGATAATGTCGAGTTTCCCAGTGACTAGTTGAGCTCTTTTGATTCTCAGA
TCCTGAAATTCCTGAAAAAGTTTTCAATTCTGAAAGTCGAGAGCTCTCCGAGCACTGCTCCCTATCGGTG
TACATACCCGCCTTTTAGTCGGAAAATTGTTGATTTGTGAAAAGAGTACTGTAGGAGATTTTTCTCTCGG
CAGTTCTCCTTTTATTACCTTCCATCCATCCCGAGGATCGTTTGCAAAGCGTGTTTGACATCCAGTCTCC
CAACTTTTTCTCTGATTCTCCTCCATTTGTTGTACATTTTGCTTTTAGTTTCTAACGCCTAATTCCAACA
TCGGCCCCCAGTTTCTTTTCGTTTAGTAGAATTGACGGCTAAACTTTGGTTTACCATTCAGAAGTCACCT
TTAAAATCATGGTTTTGTCTGTCATATTAGGCCCTCTAGGCTCAGAATACTCAGAATAAGATTAGGAAAA
AACCCCAAAAAAATGAAGTAGTTTTTGTAGTTTGTCTTCATCACGGTTTGGAATAGCCAAACCCATCCCA
AACCAGTCTTGCAAAACATCTAGCTTGACTTAACTCCCGAGAACCCCACAGAAAGAAGCCCGTGTACCCC
CAACCGTCCCACTCAATTGTTGTACGATCTCTTGTGCTGAAAATGTCGAAAATGTTGGTGAAAGCTAACT
TTTTTCGATTTTTCCGGTTTGTCACAAAAATCCTTCCCCGCCTATCTCGTTGCTGGAGAATACACACACA
CGGGCCTGGTTTTGGTTTCCTTCTTCTCCCAAATTTCCCAACAAAATTTTTCTTAATTAACGGAATCCCG
AAATCACTTTAATTTTTATATGGAGTTCACGCTCTATCTCTTCTCGATACCATTTTCCCCCACGTTCTTC
CTGTCCTTTCTTCTTCATAACTTATTTTCTTTGTCTCCCACTTTCTCTCTTGTAGTAAATTAATATCCCT
TTCTTCTGTTCTGCTCTGAAATTCTAATGTTATATTTATTTTTTATAGAAATGCTTCACGAAGTTCGGAA
AGAATGATAATGGTTTCGAATGGAGAATAAACTGTGAATAATATATTTAAATGATTTTTTACATCACATG
AAAAGAACATACAATGCATATAAGAGTTTGATACTATTGATTTTATCTGCTACCTTTCACGAAACGGAAA
TTAGCCGTTTTTTCAAATTTTATGAGTAAAAAGTTGTGGAATCGCAAGCTACGCCTCATGTGTGTACAAA
AAAATAATGTAAACCGATCAAAAATATAAAATTCTAGTGAAAATTTGATATTTCTTATTAAATCGAAAAC
TTCGATTAAAAACATGTTTTTTTTGTCTCGTAAATCCTACGTCTGCAAACACCGATGACTTAGACTGCGG
ACTAGGCGCCAAATTCTACGCGCAAGTTGTCCAAGCTTTTTTTCTCATCATTTTTTTCTTTTTCTCCCCT
TTTAAAACTTTTAAATAACTTTTGTTATAAAATCTAAAGTTTTTCTATATTTCAGCTACTTTTGGTGACC
CAGCTTTCTTGTACAAAGTTGGCATTATAAGAAAGCATTGCTTATCAATTTGTTGCAACGAACAGGTCAC
TATCAGTCAAAATAAAATCATTATTTGCCATCCAGCTGATATCCCCTATAGTGAGTCGTATTACATGGTC
ATAGCTGTTTCCTGGCAGCTCTGGCCCGTGTCTCAAAATCTCTGATGTTACATTGCACAAGATAAAAATA
TATCATCATGAACAATAAAACTGTCTGCTTACATAAACAGTAATACAAGGGGTGTTATGAGCCATATTCA
ACGGGAAACGTCGAGGCCGCGATTAAATTCCAACATGGATGCTGATTTATATGGGTATAAATGGGCTCGC
GATAATGTCGGGCAATCAGGTGCGACAATCTATCGCTTGTATGGGAAGCCCGATGCGCCAGAGTTGTTTC
TGAAACATGGCAAAGGTAGCGTTGCCAATGATGTTACAGATGAGATGGTCAGACTAAACTGGCTGACGGA
ATTTATGCCTCTTCCGACCATCAAGCATTTTATCCGTACTCCTGATGATGCATGGTTACTCACCACTGCG
ATCCCCGGAAAAACAGCATTCCAGGTATTAGAAGAATATCCTGATTCAGGTGAAAATATTGTTGATGCGC
TGGCAGTGTTCCTGCGCCGGTTGCATTCGATTCCTGTTTGTAATTGTCCTTTTAACAGCGATCGCGTATT
TCGTCTCGCTCAGGCGCAATCACGAATGAATAACGGTTTGGTTGATGCGAGTGATTTTGATGACGAGCGT
AATGGCTGGCCTGTTGAACAAGTCTGGAAAGAAATGCATAAACTTTTGCCATTCTCACCGGATTCAGTCG
TCACTCATGGTGATTTCTCACTTGATAACCTTATTTTTGACGAGGGGAAATTAATAGGTTGTATTGATGT
TGGACGAGTCGGAATCGCAGACCGATACCAGGATCTTGCCATCCTATGGAACTGCCTCGGTGAGTTTTCT
CCTTCATTACAGAAACGGCTTTTTCAAAAATATGGTATTGATAATCCTGATATGAATAAATTGCAGTTTC
ATTTGATGCTCGATGAGTTTTTCTAATCAGAATTGGTTAATTGGTTGTAACACTGGCAGAGCATTACGCT
GACTTGACGGGACGGCGCAAGCTCATGACCAAAATCCCTTAACGTGAGTTACGCGTCGTTCCACTGAGCG
TCAGACCCCGTAGAAAAGATCAAAGGATCTTCTTGAGATCCTTTTTTTCTGCGCGTAATCTGCTGCTTGC
AAACAAAAAAACCACCGCTACCAGCGGTGGTTTGTTTGCCGGATCAAGAGCTACCAACTCTTTTTCCGAA
GGTAACTGGCTTCAGCAGAGCGCAGATACCAAATACTGTCCTTCTAGTGTAGCCGTAGTTAGGCCACCAC
TTCAAGAACTCTGTAGCACCGCCTACATACCTCGCTCTGCTAATCCTGTTACCAGTGGCTGCTGCCAGTG
GCGATAAGTCGTGTCTTACCGGGTTGGACTCAAGACGATAGTTACCGGATAAGGCGCAGCGGTCGGGCTG
AACGGGGGGTTCGTGCACACAGCCCAGCTTGGAGCGAACGACCTACACCGAACTGAGATACCTACAGCGT
GAGCATTGAGAAAGCGCCACGCTTCCCGAAGGGAGAAAGGCGGACAGGTATCCGGTAAGCGGCAGGGTCG
GAACAGGAGAGCGCACGAGGGAGCTTCCAGGGGGAAACGCCTGGTATCTTTATAGTCCTGTCGGGTTTCG
CCACCTCTGACTTGAGCGTCGATTTTTGTGATGCTCGTCAGGGGGGCGGAGCCTATGGAAAAACGCCAGC
AACGCGGCCTTTTTACGGTTCCTGGCCTTTTGCTGGCCTTTTGCTCACATGTT
