>Addgene plasmid #19681 | pGC22 | addgene partial sequence | sequence record 25506 | 19681 with M13R
NGGCAAATAATGATTTTATTTTGACTGATAGTGACCTGTTCGTTGCAACAAATTGATAAGCAATGCTTTC
TTATAATGCCAACTTTGTACAAGAAAGCTGGGTCACCAAAAGTAGCTGAAATATAGAAAAACTTTAGATT
TTATAACAAAAGTTATTTAAAAGTTTTAAAAGGGGAGAAAAAGAAAAAAATGATGAGAAAAAAAGCTTGG
ACAACTTGCGCGTAGAATTTGGCGCCTAGTCCGCAGTCTAAGTCATCGGTGTTTGCAGACGTAGGATTTA
CGAGACAAAAAAAACATGTTTTTAATCGAAGTTTTCGATTTAATAAGAAATATCAAATTTTCACTAGAAT
TTTATATTTTTGATCGGTTTACATTATTTTTTTGTACACACATGAGGCGTAGCTTGCGATTCCACAACTT
TTTACTCATAAAATTTGAAAAAACGGATAATTTCCGTTTCGTGAAAGGTAGCAGATAAAATCAATAGTAT
CAAACTCTTATATGCATTGTATGTTCTTTTCATGTGATGTAAAAAATCATTTAAATATATTATTCACAGT
TTATTCTCCATTCGAAACCATTATCATTCTTTCCGAACTTCGTGAAGCATTTCTATAAAAAATAAATATA
ACATTAGAATTTCAGAGCAGAACAGAAGAAAGGGATATTAATTTACTACAAGAGAGAAAGTGGGN
